Addgene plasmid #140626: pQCascade-IS3
Purpose: Expresses V. cholerae TniQ, Cas8, Cas7, and Cas6 and crRNA-IS3. The crRNA-IS3 targets IS3 loci in Escherchia coli.
Depositing lab: Sheng Yang. Depositing organization: CAS Center for Excellence in Molecular Plant Sciences ("CEMPS"). Publication: Multicopy chromosomal integration using CRISPR-associated transposases. Zhang Y, Sun X, Wang Q, Xu J, Dong F, Yang S, Yang J, Zhang Z, Qian Y, Chen J, Zhang J, Liu Y, Tao R, Jiang Y, Yang J, Yang S. ACS Synth Biol. 2020 Jun 17. doi: 10.1021/acssynbio.0c00073. PubMed 32551502.
Backbone
  Vector backbone: pCDFDuet-1
  Vector type: Bacterial Expression, CRISPR ; Transposon
Growth in bacteria
  Bacterial resistance: Spectinomycin, 50 μg/mL
  Growth temperature: 37°C
  Growth strain: DH5alpha
  Copy number: High Copy
Gene/Insert
  Gene/Insert name: VchTniQ, VchCas8, VchCas7, VchCas6, crRNA-IS3
  gRNA/shRNA sequence: ggaacgttatcgttcacacggaccgtggaggc
  Species: Vibrio cholera
  Cloning method: Restriction Enzyme; 5′ cloning site Unknown (unknown if destroyed); 3′ cloning site Unknown (unknown if destroyed)
Terms and licenses: Academic/Nonprofit Terms; Industry Terms: Not Available to Industry
Depositor comments: An unexpected 65 bp insertion was detected in the origin of replication, comparing to the sequence of the backbone plasmid pCDFDuet-1. But, the plasmid has been proven to work normally.
How to cite: pQCascade-IS3 was a gift from Sheng Yang (Addgene plasmid # 140626 ; http://n2t.net/addgene:140626 ; RRID:Addgene_140626)
