[The description below was written by a language model from this plasmid's Addgene catalogue record and pLannotate feature annotations shown in this document.]
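Description:
pQCascade-IS3 is a bacterial expression plasmid built on the pCDFDuet-1 backbone that supplies the RNA-guided targeting module of a Vibrio cholerae CRISPR-associated transposase system. It replicates in E. coli from the CloDF13 (CDF) origin, which is compatible with other common origins and so allows co-maintenance with partner plasmids, and it is selected with spectinomycin through the aadA (SmR) aminoglycoside adenylyltransferase gene. The origin is annotated as two separate fragments, consistent with the depositor's note that an unexpected 65 bp insertion lies within it relative to pCDFDuet-1; the plasmid is nevertheless reported to function normally.

The payload comprises VchTniQ, VchCas8, VchCas7 and VchCas6 together with a crRNA whose spacer is directed at IS3 insertion-sequence loci in the E. coli chromosome. The automated annotation does not label these coding sequences or the CRISPR array. It does identify the Duet expression architecture around them: two T7 promoters, each paired with a lac operator, one followed by the T7 gene 10 ribosome binding site, and a T7 terminator downstream of the large unannotated region of nearly 4.8 kb where the insert presumably resides. The record does not state which promoter drives which element. A lacI gene with its own promoter provides the repressor, making expression IPTG-inducible in hosts that supply T7 RNA polymerase. Short matches to TcR and a solubility tag appear to be incidental backbone fragments.

TniQ and the Cascade proteins assemble with the crRNA to recognise target DNA and direct transposition nearby. Because IS3 occurs at multiple genomic loci, the construct is intended for multicopy chromosomal integration of cargo. The transposase components and donor DNA are not listed in this plasmid and would have to be supplied separately.
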