Features (pLannotate 1.2.2; 16 found; start..end, strand, type, name):
    119..137     +  promoter       T7 promoter: promoter for bacteriophage T7 RNA polymerase
    138..162     +  protein_bind   lac operator: The lac repressor binds to the lac operator to inhibit transcription in E. coli. This inhibition can be relieved by adding lactose or isopropyl-β-D-thiogalactopyranoside (IPTG). lac repressor encoded by lacI
   4949..4966    +  CDS            SET1 (fragment): solubility-enhancement tag derived from T7 phage gene 10B
   4974..5021    +  terminator     T7 terminator: transcription terminator for bacteriophage T7 RNA polymerase
   5192..5983    -  CDS            SmR: aminoglycoside adenylyltransferase (Murphy, 1985); aadA; confers resistance to spectinomycin and streptomycin
   5984..6075    -  promoter       AmpR promoter: bla
   6123..6804    -  rep_origin     CloDF13 ori (fragment): Plasmids containing the CloDF13 (CDF) origin of replication can be propagated in E. coli cells that contain additional plasmids with compatible origins.
   6829..6926    -  rep_origin     CloDF13 ori (fragment): Plasmids containing the CloDF13 (CDF) origin of replication can be propagated in E. coli cells that contain additional plasmids with compatible origins.
   7023..7087    -  CDS            TcR (fragment): tetracycline efflux protein; tet; confers resistance to tetracycline
   7102..7123    -  protein_bind   CAP binding site: CAP binding activates transcription in the presence of cAMP. E. coli catabolite activator protein
   7136..8218    -  CDS            lacI: lac repressor; lacI; The lac repressor binds to the lac operator to inhibit transcription in E. coli. This inhibition can be relieved by adding lactose or isopropyl-β-D-thiogalactopyranoside (IPTG).
   8219..8296    -  promoter       lacI promoter: lacI
   8304..8339    -  CDS            TcR (fragment): tetracycline efflux protein; tet; confers resistance to tetracycline
   8342..8360    +  promoter       T7 promoter: promoter for bacteriophage T7 RNA polymerase
   8361..8385    +  protein_bind   lac operator: The lac repressor binds to the lac operator to inhibit transcription in E. coli. This inhibition can be relieved by adding lactose or isopropyl-β-D-thiogalactopyranoside (IPTG). lac repressor encoded by lacI
   8400..8422    +  RBS            RBS: efficient ribosome binding site from bacteriophage T7 gene 10 (Olins and Rangwala, 1989)
>Addgene plasmid #140626 | pQCascade-IS3 | addgene full sequence | sequence record 305994 | Addgene NGS Result
AGCTGATAACGGATCCGAATTCGAGCTCGGCGCGCCTGCAGGTCGACAAGCTTGCGGCCGCATAATGCTT
AAGTCGAACAGAAAGTAATCGTATTGTACACGGCCGCATAATCGAAATTAATACGACTCACTATAGGGGA
ATTGTGAGCGGATAACAATTCCCCATCTTAGTATATTAGTTAAGTATAAGAAGGAGATATACATATGTTT
TTGCAAAGACCTAAACCTTACAGCGATGAAAGTTTAGAAAGTTTCTTTATCCGAGTGGCTAACAAAAATG
GCTACGGTGATGTCCATCGCTTCCTAGAAGCCACTAAACGATTCCTTCAAGACATTGACCATAATGGCTA
TCAAACCTTTCCGACTGATATAACTCGGATAAACCCATACTCAGCTAAAAACAGTTCCAGCGCACGAACT
GCGTCATTCCTGAAACTTGCACAATTGACATTTAATGAACCGCCAGAGCTACTTGGGTTGGCAATTAACA
GAACAAACATGAAATACTCGCCGTCAACTAGCGCGGTTGTTAGAGGTGCAGAAGTCTTTCCTCGCAGTTT
ACTACGGACGCACTCCATCCCCTGCTGTCCTTTGTGTCTGCGAGAAAATGGCTACGCCTCCTACCTTTGG
CACTTTCAGGGGTACGAATACTGCCACAGCCATAACGTACCTTTAATTACCACTTGTAGCTGTGGTAAGG
AGTTTGACTACCGAGTATCTGGGTTAAAGGGCATTTGCTGCAAATGCAAGGAGCCTATCACCTTAACCAG
CAGGGAGAACGGTCATGAGGCAGCGTGTACTGTTTCAAACTGGCTTGCTGGCCATGAATCTAAACCTCTG
CCAAATCTTCCTAAAAGCTACCGATGGGGTTTAGTTCATTGGTGGATGGGTATTAAAGATAGCGAGTTCG
ATCACTTTTCGTTCGTTCAATTTTTCTCAAACTGGCCAAGGTCATTCCACTCGATAATCGAAGATGAAGT
AGAGTTCAACCTTGAGCATGCTGTTGTCAGCACGTCTGAATTACGACTAAAAGATCTTCTTGGTCGATTG
TTTTTCGGTTCAATTCGGTTACCTGAGCGGAATCTTCAACACAATATCATCCTTGGTGAGCTTCTCTGCT
ATTTAGAAAATCGTTTATGGCAAGACAAGGGATTAATCGCCAACCTCAAAATGAACGCGTTAGAGGCGAC
TGTAATGTTAAATTGTAGCCTCGATCAGATTGCATCAATGGTTGAACAACGCATCTTGAAGCCAAATCGA
AAAAGCAAGCCCAACAGCCCTCTTGATGTTACCGATTATCTATTTCATTTCGGCGATATTTTCTGTCTTT
GGTTAGCTGAGTTCCAAAGCGATGAGTTTAACCGTTCGTTTTATGTGTCGAGGTGGTAAATGCAAACTCT
GAAAGAACTAATCGCATCCAATCCTGACGACTTAACAACTGAACTTAAGAGAGCATTTCGTCCACTCACA
CCGCATATTGCAATTGATGGTAATGAACTTGACGCACTGACGATATTAGTCAATTTAACCGATAAGACTG
ATGATCAGAAAGACCTGCTCGATCGAGCCAAATGCAAGCAAAAACTTCGAGATGAAAAATGGTGGGCTAG
CTGCATAAATTGCGTTAATTACAGACAAAGCCATAACCCAAAATTCCCGGATATACGTTCTGAAGGCGTG
ATTCGAACCCAAGCCCTGGGTGAATTACCGAGTTTCCTACTCTCGTCCTCAAAAATCCCACCATACCATT
GGTCATATAGCCATGATTCAAAATACGTCAACAAAAGCGCATTCCTCACCAATGAGTTTTGTTGGGATGG
TGAGATCTCATGTTTGGGTGAGCTTCTTAAAGATGCAGATCACCCACTTTGGAATACTTTGAAAAAGTTA
GGTTGTTCTCAAAAAACTTGCAAAGCAATGGCAAAACAACTAGCTGATATTACTCTCACGACTATCAATG
TCACACTCGCACCAAATTACCTGACTCAAATATCTCTCCCCGATAGTGATACATCCTACATTTCACTCTC
TCCTGTTGCATCGCTATCGATGCAAAGCCACTTTCATCAGAGGCTCCAAGATGAAAATCGGCATAGCGCG
ATAACGCGGTTTAGCCGAACTACCAACATGGGGGTCACTGCGATGACATGTGGCGGCGCATTTAGAATGT
TAAAGTCTGGCGCTAAGTTTTCCAGCCCCCCTCATCACCGATTAAACAGTAAACGAAGTTGGTTGACGTC
AGAGCATGTTCAGTCATTAAAACAGTACCAGCGCCTCAACAAAAGCCTCATACCTGAAAACTCTCGGATT
GCACTCCGTAGAAAATACAAAATCGAGCTTCAAAATATGGTCAGATCTTGGTTTGCAATGCAAGACCATA
CCCTTGATTCGAACATACTTATCCAACATTTGAATCATGACCTATCTTACTTAGGAGCCACAAAACGTTT
TGCATACGATCCAGCGATGACCAAGCTCTTTACTGAGCTTTTGAAACGAGAGTTATCAAATTCAATCAAT
AATGGTGAGCAACACACTAATGGATCGTTTTTAGTCCTACCGAATATCAGGGTTTGTGGCGCAACAGCTT
TAAGCTCCCCGGTAACGGTGGGGATTCCATCACTTACAGCTTTCTTTGGCTTCGTTCACGCATTTGAACG
GAATATAAATCGCACCACCTCATCGTTTCGTGTTGAATCCTTTGCGATATGCGTCCATCAACTACATGTC
GAGAAGCGAGGTTTGACAGCAGAGTTTGTGGAAAAAGGCGACGGGACTATATCCGCTCCCGCGACCCGGG
ATGACTGGCAGTGTGATGTCGTATTTAGCCTTATTTTGAACACCAACTTTGCTCAACATATTGACCAAGA
TACGTTAGTTACATCACTACCAAAGCGATTGGCTCGGGGTTCAGCAAAAATTGCGATTGATGACTTTAAA
CATATCAACTCATTCTCGACATTAGAAACAGCGATCGAATCTCTGCCAATAGAAGCTGGTAGGTGGTTAT
CACTTTACGCACAGTCAAACAATAATCTAAGTGATCTATTAGCAGCCATGACAGAGGACCATCAGCTCAT
GGCAAGCTGCGTCGGTTACCACTTGTTAGAAGAGCCCAAAGATAAACCAAACTCCCTCAGAGGTTACAAA
CACGCTATCGCCGAGTGCATCATTGGACTCATTAACTCAATCACCTTTAGCTCAGAGACTGATCCCAACA
CAATCTTTTGGTCGCTAAAGAACTATCAAAACTACCTAGTGGTACAGCCAAGGAGTATCAACGATGAAAC
TACCGACAAATCTAGCCTATGAGCGCTCTATCGACCCATCAGATGTCTGTTTTTTTGTCGTCTGGCCCGA
TGATAGAAAAACACCTTTAACCTACAATTCTCGTACTCTGCTCGGGCAAATGGAAGCGGCATCATTAGCC
TATGATGTCTCAGGTCAACCAATAAAAAGTGCCACCGCTGAGGCGTTAGCTCAAGGGAACCCTCATCAAG
TTGATTTCTGCCACGTTCCATACGGTGCGAGTCATATTGAATGCAGTTTCTCCGTCTCGTTTTCTTCTGA
ACTACGTCAACCATATAAGTGTAACTCAAGCAAAGTTAAACAAACGCTAGTGCAATTAGTCGAGCTCTAC
GAAACGAAAATCGGCTGGACTGAGCTAGCAACCCGATATTTGATGAACATTTGCAACGGTAAATGGCTGT
GGAAAAATACCCGTAAAGCCTATTGCTGGAACATTGTACTTACACCTTGGCCTTGGAACGGGGAAAAGGT
TGGATTTGAAGATATTCGTACTAACTACACCTCACGGCAAGACTTTAAAAATAATAAAAATTGGTCTGCT
ATAGTTGAAATGATCAAAACCGCATTTTCTAGTACTGATGGGCTGGCGATATTTGAAGTCAGGGCCACCT
TGCACTTGCCAACGAATGCTATGGTGCGGCCAAGCCAAGTTTTCACAGAAAAAGAAAGTGGCAGTAAAAG
TAAATCTAAAACTCAAAACAGTCGAGTTTTTCAGAGTACAACTATTGATGGTGAACGATCGCCAATACTA
GGGGCCTTTAAAACGGGAGCAGCTATTGCAACCATTGACGACTGGTATCCTGAAGCCACTGAGCCACTAA
GGGTCGGACGGTTTGGGGTTCATCGCGAAGATGTCACTTGCTACCGTCATCCGTCTACCGGAAAAGATTT
TTTCTCGATATTACAACAAGCAGAGCACTATATTGAAGTGTTGAGCGCCAACAAAACTCCCGCTCAAGAA
ACTATCAACGACATGCACTTTTTAATGGCTAACCTGATTAAGGGTGGGATGTTCCAGCATAAAGGAGACT
GACTGTGAAATGGTATTATAAGACAATCACCTTTCTGCCAGAGTTGTGCAACAACGAGTCACTGGCTGCA
AAGTGTCTCCGCGTTCTGCATGGATTTAACTATCAGTATGAGACACGAAATATCGGCGTTTCATTTCCGC
TTTGGTGTGATGCAACGGTTGGAAAAAAGATTTCATTTGTCAGCAAGAACAAGATAGAACTCGACTTACT
ACTTAAACAACACTATTTCGTCCAAATGGAACAACTTCAATACTTTCATATATCCAACACTGTTCTCGTC
CCAGAAGATTGTACATACGTTTCCTTTAGACGCTGTCAATCTATAGATAAGCTCACAGCAGCAGGGCTGG
CAAGGAAAATCAGACGCCTGGAGAAACGTGCTCTATCTAGAGGCGAGCAATTTGACCCATCATCTTTTGC
TCAAAAAGAGCATACTGCAATAGCGCACTACCACTCACTTGGGGAGTCCAGCAAACAGACGAACCGCAAC
TTTCGACTCAATATCAGGATGCTCTCGGAGCAACCCCGTGAGGGGAACTCGATTTTTAGTAGCTATGGCT
TATCAAATTCAGAAAACTCGTTTCAGCCTGTACCCTTAATCTGACCTAGGCTGCTGCCACCGCTGAGCAA
TAACTAGCATAACCCCTTGGGGCCTCTAAACGGGTCTTGAGGGGTTTTTTGCTGAAACCTCAGGCATTTG
AGAAGCACACGGTCACACTGCTTCCGGTAGTCAATAAACCGGTAAACCAGCAATAGACATAAGCGGCTAT
TTAACGACCCTGCCCTGAACCGACGACCGGGTCATCGTGGCCGGATCTTGCGGCCCCTCGGCTTGAACGA
ATTGTTAGACATTATTTGCCGACTACCTTGGTGATCTCGCCTTTCACGTAGTGGACAAATTCTTCCAACT
GATCTGCGCGCGAGGCCAAGCGATCTTCTTCTTGTCCAAGATAAGCCTGTCTAGCTTCAAGTATGACGGG
CTGATACTGGGCCGGCAGGCGCTCCATTGCCCAGTCGGCAGCGACATCCTTCGGCGCGATTTTGCCGGTT
ACTGCGCTGTACCAAATGCGGGACAACGTAAGCACTACATTTCGCTCATCGCCAGCCCAGTCGGGCGGCG
AGTTCCATAGCGTTAAGGTTTCATTTAGCGCCTCAAATAGATCCTGTTCAGGAACCGGATCAAAGAGTTC
CTCCGCCGCTGGACCTACCAAGGCAACGCTATGTTCTCTTGCTTTTGTCAGCAAGATAGCCAGATCAATG
TCGATCGTGGCTGGCTCGAAGATACCTGCAAGAATGTCATTGCGCTGCCATTCTCCAAATTGCAGTTCGC
GCTTAGCTGGATAACGCCACGGAATGATGTCGTCGTGCACAACAATGGTGACTTCTACAGCGCGGAGAAT
CTCGCTCTCTCCAGGGGAAGCCGAAGTTTCCAAAAGGTCGTTGATCAAAGCTCGCCGCGTTGTTTCATCA
AGCCTTACGGTCACCGTAACCAGCAAATCAATATCACTGTGTGGCTTCAGGCCGCCATCCACTGCGGAGC
CGTACAAATGTACGGCCAGCAACGTCGGTTCGAGATGGCGCTCGATGACGCCAACTACCTCTGATAGTTG
AGTCGATACTTCGGCGATCACCGCTTCCCTCATACTCTTCCTTTTTCAATATTATTGAAGCATTTATCAG
GGTTATTGTCTCATGAGCGGATACATATTTGAATGTATTTAGAAAAATAAACAAATAGCTAGCTCACTCG
GTCGCTACGCTCCGGGCGTGAGACTGCGGCGGGCGCTGCGGACACATACAAAGTTACCCACAGATTCCGT
GGATAAGCAGGGGACTAACATGTGAGGCAAAACAGCAGGGCCGCGCCGGTGGCGTTTTTCCATAGGCTCC
GCCCTCCTGCCAGAGTTCACATAAACAGACGCTTTTCCGGTGCATCTGTGGGAGCCGTGAGGCTCAACCA
TGAATCTGACAGTACGGGCGAAACCCGACAGGACTTAAAGATCCCCACCGTTTCCGGCGGGTCGCTCCCT
CTTGCGCTCTCCTGTTCCGACCCTGCCGTTTACCGGATACCTGTTCCGCCTTTCTCCCTTACGGGAAGTG
TGGCGCTTTCTCATAGCTCACACACTGGTATCTCGGCTCGGTGTAGGTCGTTCGCTCCAAGCTGGGCTGT
AAGCAAGAACTCCCCGTTCAGCCCGACTGCTGCGCCTTATCCGGTAACTGTTCACTTGAGTCCAACCCGG
AAAAGCACGGTAAAACGCCACTGGCAGCAGCCATTGGTAACTGGGAGTTCGCAGAGGATTTGTTTAGCTA
AACACGCGGTTGCTCTTGAAGTGTGCGCCAAAGTCCGGCTACACTGGAAGGACAGATTTGGTTGCTGTGC
TCTGCGAAAGCCAGTTACCACGGTTAAGCAGTTCCCCAACTGACTTAACCTTCGATCAAACCACCTCCCC
AGGTGGTTTTTTCGAAGGTTAAGTCAGTTGGGGAACTGCTTAACCTTCGATCAAACCACCTCCCCAGGTG
GTTTTTTCGTTTACAGGGCAAAAGATTACGCGCAGAAAAAAAGGATCTCAAGAAGATCCTTTGATCTTTT
CTACTGAACCGCTCTAGATTTCAGTGCAATTTATCTCTTCAAATGTAGCACCTGAAGTCAGCCCCATACG
ATATAAGTTGTAATTCTCATGTTAGTCATGCCCCGCGCCCACCGGAAGGAGCTGACTGGGTTGAAGGCTC
TCAAGGGCATCGGTCGAGATCCCGGTGCCTAATGAGTGAGCTAACTTACATTAATTGCGTTGCGCTCACT
GCCCGCTTTCCAGTCGGGAAACCTGTCGTGCCAGCTGCATTAATGAATCGGCCAACGCGCGGGGAGAGGC
GGTTTGCGTATTGGGCGCCAGGGTGGTTTTTCTTTTCACCAGTGAGACGGGCAACAGCTGATTGCCCTTC
ACCGCCTGGCCCTGAGAGAGTTGCAGCAAGCGGTCCACGCTGGTTTGCCCCAGCAGGCGAAAATCCTGTT
TGATGGTGGTTAACGGCGGGATATAACATGAGCTGTCTTCGGTATCGTCGTATCCCACTACCGAGATGTC
CGCACCAACGCGCAGCCCGGACTCGGTAATGGCGCGCATTGCGCCCAGCGCCATCTGATCGTTGGCAACC
AGCATCGCAGTGGGAACGATGCCCTCATTCAGCATTTGCATGGTTTGTTGAAAACCGGACATGGCACTCC
AGTCGCCTTCCCGTTCCGCTATCGGCTGAATTTGATTGCGAGTGAGATATTTATGCCAGCCAGCCAGACG
CAGACGCGCCGAGACAGAACTTAATGGGCCCGCTAACAGCGCGATTTGCTGGTGACCCAATGCGACCAGA
TGCTCCACGCCCAGTCGCGTACCGTCTTCATGGGAGAAAATAATACTGTTGATGGGTGTCTGGTCAGAGA
CATCAAGAAATAACGCCGGAACATTAGTGCAGGCAGCTTCCACAGCAATGGCATCCTGGTCATCCAGCGG
ATAGTTAATGATCAGCCCACTGACGCGTTGCGCGAGAAGATTGTGCACCGCCGCTTTACAGGCTTCGACG
CCGCTTCGTTCTACCATCGACACCACCACGCTGGCACCCAGTTGATCGGCGCGAGATTTAATCGCCGCGA
CAATTTGCGACGGCGCGTGCAGGGCCAGACTGGAGGTGGCAACGCCAATCAGCAACGACTGTTTGCCCGC
CAGTTGTTGTGCCACGCGGTTGGGAATGTAATTCAGCTCCGCCATCGCCGCTTCCACTTTTTCCCGCGTT
TTCGCAGAAACGTGGCTGGCCTGGTTCACCACGCGGGAAACGGTCTGATAAGAGACACCGGCATACTCTG
CGACATCGTATAACGTTACTGGTTTCACATTCACCACCCTGAATTGACTCTCTTCCGGGCGCTATCATGC
CATACCGCGAAAGGTTTTGCGCCATTCGATGGTGTCCGGGATCTCGACGCTCTCCCTTATGCGACTCCTG
CATTAGGAAATTAATACGACTCACTATAGGGGAATTGTGAGCGGATAACAATTCCCCTGTAGAAATAATT
TTGTTTAACTTTAATAAGGAGATATACCATGGGTGAACTGCCGAGTAGGTAGCTGATAACGGAACGTTAT
CGTTCACACGGACCGTGGAGGCGTGAACTGCCGAGTAGGT
